LOCUS       Exported 5816 bp ds-DNA circular SYN 13-MAY-2021
DEFINITION  Yeast integrative vector for expression of His-tagged POL30 (PCNA)
            mutant K164R; Leu2 marker.
ACCESSION   .
VERSION     .
KEYWORDS    YIp128-P30-His-pol30(K164R)
SOURCE      synthetic DNA construct
  ORGANISM  synthetic DNA construct
REFERENCE   1 (bases 1 to 5816)
  AUTHORS   Davies AA, Ulrich HD
  TITLE     Detection of PCNA modifications in Saccharomyces cerevisiae.
  JOURNAL   Methods Mol Biol. 2012;920:543-67. doi:
            10.1007/978-1-61779-998-3_36.
  PUBMED    22941627
REFERENCE   2 (bases 1 to 5816)
  AUTHORS   .
  TITLE     Direct Submission
  JOURNAL   Exported May 13, 2021 from SnapGene Server 1.1.58
            http://www.snapgene.com
FEATURES             Location/Qualifiers
     source          1..5816
                     /organism="synthetic DNA construct"
                     /mol_type="other DNA"
     primer_bind     1..17
                     /label=M13 fwd
                     /note="common sequencing primer, one of multiple similar
                     variants"
     CDS             576..593
                     /codon_start=1
                     /product="6xHis affinity tag"
                     /label=6xHis
                     /translation="HHHHHH"
     terminator      1401..1588
                     /gene="S. cerevisiae ADH1"
                     /label=ADH1 terminator
                     /note="transcription terminator for the S. cerevisiae
                     alcohol dehydrogenase 1 (ADH1) gene"
     primer_bind     complement(1456..1480)
                     /label=pHybLex-R
                     /note="ADH terminator, reverse primer"
     primer_bind     complement(1612..1628)
                     /label=M13 rev
                     /note="common sequencing primer, one of multiple similar
                     variants"
     primer_bind     complement(1612..1628)
                     /label=M13 Reverse
                     /note="In lacZ gene. Also called M13-rev"
     primer_bind     complement(1625..1647)
                     /label=M13/pUC Reverse
                     /note="In lacZ gene"
     protein_bind    1636..1652
                     /label=lac operator
                     /bound_moiety="lac repressor encoded by lacI"
                     /note="The lac repressor binds to the lac operator to
                     inhibit transcription in E. coli. This inhibition can be
                     relieved by adding lactose or
                     isopropyl-beta-D-thiogalactopyranoside (IPTG)."
     promoter        complement(1660..1690)
                     /label=lac promoter
                     /note="promoter for the E. coli lac operon"
     protein_bind    1705..1726
                     /label=CAP binding site
                     /bound_moiety="E. coli catabolite activator protein"
                     /note="CAP binding activates transcription in the presence
                     of cAMP."
     primer_bind     complement(1843..1860)
                     /label=L4440
                     /note="L4440 vector, forward primer"
     rep_origin      complement(2014..2602)
                     /direction=LEFT
                     /label=ori
                     /note="high-copy-number ColE1/pMB1/pBR322/pUC origin of
                     replication"
     primer_bind     complement(2094..2113)
                     /label=pBR322ori-F
                     /note="pBR322 origin, forward primer"
     CDS             complement(2773..3633)
                     /codon_start=1
                     /gene="bla"
                     /product="beta-lactamase"
                     /label=AmpR
                     /note="confers resistance to ampicillin, carbenicillin, and
                     related antibiotics"
                     /translation="MSIQHFRVALIPFFAAFCLPVFAHPETLVKVKDAEDQLGARVGYI
                     ELDLNSGKILESFRPEERFPMMSTFKVLLCGAVLSRIDAGQEQLGRRIHYSQNDLVEYS
                     PVTEKHLTDGMTVRELCSAAITMSDNTAANLLLTTIGGPKELTAFLHNMGDHVTRLDRW
                     EPELNEAIPNDERDTTMPVAMATTLRKLLTGELLTLASRQQLIDWMEADKVAGPLLRSA
                     LPAGWFIADKSGAGERGSRGIIAALGPDGKPSRIVVIYTTGSQATMDERNRQIAEIGAS
                     LIKHW"
     primer_bind     3396..3415
                     /label=Amp-R
                     /note="Ampicillin resistance gene, reverse primer"
     promoter        complement(3634..3738)
                     /gene="bla"
                     /label=AmpR promoter
     primer_bind     3806..3824
                     /label=pBRforEco
                     /note="pBR322 vectors, upsteam of EcoRI site, forward
                     primer"
     promoter        3826..4231
                     /gene="S. cerevisiae LEU2"
                     /label=LEU2 promoter
     CDS             4232..5326
                     /codon_start=1
                     /gene="S. cerevisiae LEU2"
                     /product="3-isopropylmalate dehydrogenase, required for
                     leucine biosynthesis"
                     /label=LEU2
                     /note="yeast auxotrophic marker"
                     /translation="MSAPKKIVVLPGDHVGQEITAEAIKVLKAISDVRSNVKFDFENHL
                     IGGAAIDATGVPLPDEALEASKKADAVLLGAVGGPKWGTGSVRPEQGLLKIRKELQLYA
                     NLRPCNFASDSLLDLSPIKPQFAKGTDFVVVRELVGGIYFGKRKEDDGDGVAWDSEQYT
                     VPEVQRITRMAAFMALQHEPPLPIWSLDKANVLASSRLWRKTVEETIKNEFPTLKVQHQ
                     LIDSAAMILVKNPTHLNGIIITSNMFGDIISDEASVIPGSLGLLPSASLASLPDKNTAF
                     GLYEPCHGSAPDLPKNKVNPIATILSAAMMLKLSLNLPEEGKAIEDAVKKVLDAGIRTG
                     DLGGSNSTTEVGDAVAEEVKKILA"
     primer_bind     complement(5467..5489)
                     /label=pGEX 3'
                     /note="pGEX vectors, reverse primer"
     primer_bind     5589..5608
                     /label=pRS-marker
                     /note="pRS vectors, use to sequence yeast selectable
                     marker"
     primer_bind     5802..8
                     /label=M13/pUC Forward
                     /note="In lacZ gene"
     primer_bind     5816..17
                     /label=M13 Forward
                     /note="In lacZ gene. Also called M13-F20 or M13 (-21)
                     Forward"
ORIGIN
        1 gtaaaacgac ggccagtgaa ttcgccctta ttccttaact gctgaagaaa agcaacccta
       61 tgaatctaag gctcaagcag acaagaagag atacgaatct gaaaaggaat tgtacaatgc
      121 tacacgtgct tgatctaaca actcaatgtt ctctacctcc catacaacgt acttttgaaa
      181 cttcagaaag aagttgagta ggttgcatta tgtgttatta ttattactat tatcattatt
      241 ttacttatat atccttcttt tcttttatgt attctcttcc tttttcgcac aacttatgct
      301 gattcttcaa tatctaatta tttagcattt ttcttctcca tccgacgcac caaaacgcga
      361 aacgcgtaac tttttttttg gatttcaact gatagttttc gtactttgct tcctctggta
      421 cataaaatta tatataagaa acacttttgc tttagccttc ctttctttcc acttgcacct
      481 ttcactttcg ccgtcctttt tcactcacag caacaagcag caagcactaa gtacgcagtc
      541 aaaagagaga aaaaggatcc aatatgagag gatctcacca tcaccatcac catggcccgg
      601 gaatgttaga agcaaaattt gaagaagcat cccttttcaa gagaataatt gatggtttca
      661 aagattgtgt ccagttggtc aatttccaat gtaaagaaga tggtatcatt gcacaagctg
      721 tcgatgactc aagagttcta ttggtctcct tggaaatagg tgtcgaagcc ttccaagaat
      781 atagatgtga ccatcctgtt acgttaggta tggatctaac ctcactaagt aaaatcctac
      841 gttgtggtaa caacaccgat acattaacac taattgctga caacacaccg gattccatca
      901 tcttattatt tgaggatacc aagaaagacc gtatagccga atactctctg aaattgatgg
      961 atatcgatgc tgatttctta aagattgaag aattacagta cgactccacc ctgtcattgc
     1021 catcttccga attctctaaa attgttcgtg acttgtccca attgagtgat tctattaata
     1081 tcatgataac cagagaaaca ataaagtttg tagctgacgg tgatatcgga tcaggttcag
     1141 tcataataaa accattcgtg gatatggaac atcctgaaac aagcatcaaa cttgaaatgg
     1201 atcaacctgt cgacttgacg ttcggagcta aatatttatt ggacatcatt aagggctcct
     1261 ccctttctga tagagttggt atcaggctct ccagcgaagc tcctgcttta ttccaatttg
     1321 atttgaagag tgggttccta cagtttttct tggctcctaa atttaatgac gaagaataac
     1381 tgcagccaag ctaattccgg gcgaatttct tatgatttat gatttttatt attaaataag
     1441 ttataaaaaa aataagtgta tacaaatttt aaagtgactc ttaggtttta aaacgaaaat
     1501 tcttattctt gagtaactct ttcctgtagg tcaggttgct ttctcaggta tagcatgagg
     1561 tcgctcttat tgaccacacc tctaccggca tgcaagcttg gcgtaatcat ggtcatagct
     1621 gtttcctgtg tgaaattgtt atccgctcac aattccacac aacatacgag ccggaagcat
     1681 aaagtgtaaa gcctggggtg cctaatgagt gagctaactc acattaattg cgttgcgctc
     1741 actgcccgct ttccagtcgg gaaacctgtc gtgccagctg cattaatgaa tcggccaacg
     1801 cgcggggaga ggcggtttgc gtattgggcg ctcttccgct tcctcgctca ctgactcgct
     1861 gcgctcggtc gttcggctgc ggcgagcggt atcagctcac tcaaaggcgg taatacggtt
     1921 atccacagaa tcaggggata acgcaggaaa gaacatgtga gcaaaaggcc agcaaaaggc
     1981 caggaaccgt aaaaaggccg cgttgctggc gtttttccat aggctccgcc cccctgacga
     2041 gcatcacaaa aatcgacgct caagtcagag gtggcgaaac ccgacaggac tataaagata
     2101 ccaggcgttt ccccctggaa gctccctcgt gcgctctcct gttccgaccc tgccgcttac
     2161 cggatacctg tccgcctttc tcccttcggg aagcgtggcg ctttctcata gctcacgctg
     2221 taggtatctc agttcggtgt aggtcgttcg ctccaagctg ggctgtgtgc acgaaccccc
     2281 cgttcagccc gaccgctgcg ccttatccgg taactatcgt cttgagtcca acccggtaag
     2341 acacgactta tcgccactgg cagcagccac tggtaacagg attagcagag cgaggtatgt
     2401 aggcggtgct acagagttct tgaagtggtg gcctaactac ggctacacta gaagaacagt
     2461 atttggtatc tgcgctctgc tgaagccagt taccttcgga aaaagagttg gtagctcttg
     2521 atccggcaaa caaaccaccg ctggtagcgg tggttttttt gtttgcaagc agcagattac
     2581 gcgcagaaaa aaaggatctc aagaagatcc tttgatcttt tctacggggt ctgacgctca
     2641 gtggaacgaa aactcacgtt aagggatttt ggtcatgaga ttatcaaaaa ggatcttcac
     2701 ctagatcctt ttaaattaaa aatgaagttt taaatcaatc taaagtatat atgagtaaac
     2761 ttggtctgac agttaccaat gcttaatcag tgaggcacct atctcagcga tctgtctatt
     2821 tcgttcatcc atagttgcct gactccccgt cgtgtagata actacgatac gggagggctt
     2881 accatctggc cccagtgctg caatgatacc gcgagaccca cgctcaccgg ctccagattt
     2941 atcagcaata aaccagccag ccggaagggc cgagcgcaga agtggtcctg caactttatc
     3001 cgcctccatc cagtctatta attgttgccg ggaagctaga gtaagtagtt cgccagttaa
     3061 tagtttgcgc aacgttgttg ccattgctac aggcatcgtg gtgtcacgct cgtcgtttgg
     3121 tatggcttca ttcagctccg gttcccaacg atcaaggcga gttacatgat cccccatgtt
     3181 gtgcaaaaaa gcggttagct ccttcggtcc tccgatcgtt gtcagaagta agttggccgc
     3241 agtgttatca ctcatggtta tggcagcact gcataattct cttactgtca tgccatccgt
     3301 aagatgcttt tctgtgactg gtgagtactc aaccaagtca ttctgagaat agtgtatgcg
     3361 gcgaccgagt tgctcttgcc cggcgtcaat acgggataat accgcgccac atagcagaac
     3421 tttaaaagtg ctcatcattg gaaaacgttc ttcggggcga aaactctcaa ggatcttacc
     3481 gctgttgaga tccagttcga tgtaacccac tcgtgcaccc aactgatctt cagcatcttt
     3541 tactttcacc agcgtttctg ggtgagcaaa aacaggaagg caaaatgccg caaaaaaggg
     3601 aataagggcg acacggaaat gttgaatact catactcttc ctttttcaat attattgaag
     3661 catttatcag ggttattgtc tcatgagcgg atacatattt gaatgtattt agaaaaataa
     3721 acaaataggg gttccgcgca catttccccg aaaagtgcca cctgacgtct aagaaaccat
     3781 tattatcatg acattaacct ataaaaatag gcgtatcacg aggccaactg tgggaatact
     3841 caggtatcgt aagatgcaag agttcgaatc tcttagcaac cattattttt ttcctcaaca
     3901 taacgagaac acacaggggc gctatcgcac agaatcaaat tcgatgactg gaaatttttt
     3961 gttaatttca gaggtcgcct gacgcatata cctttttcaa ctgaaaaatt gggagaaaaa
     4021 ggaaaggtga gagcgccgga accggctttt catatagaat agagaagcgt tcatgactaa
     4081 atgcttgcat cacaatactt gaagttgaca atattattta aggacctatt gttttttcca
     4141 ataggtggtt agcaatcgtc ttactttcta acttttctta ccttttacat ttcagcaata
     4201 tatatatata tttcaaggat ataccattct aatgtctgcc cctaagaaga tcgtcgtttt
     4261 gccaggtgac cacgttggtc aagaaatcac agccgaagcc attaaggttc ttaaagctat
     4321 ttctgatgtt cgttccaatg tcaagttcga tttcgaaaat catttaattg gtggtgctgc
     4381 tatcgatgct acaggtgttc cacttccaga tgaggcgctg gaagcctcca agaaggctga
     4441 tgccgttttg ttaggtgctg tgggtggtcc taaatggggt acaggtagtg ttagacctga
     4501 acaaggttta ctaaaaatcc gtaaagaact tcaattgtac gccaacttaa gaccatgtaa
     4561 ctttgcatcc gactctcttt tagacttatc tccaatcaag ccacaatttg ctaaaggtac
     4621 tgacttcgtt gttgtcagag aattagtggg aggtatttac tttggtaaga gaaaggaaga
     4681 cgatggtgat ggtgtcgctt gggatagtga acaatacacc gttccagaag tgcaaagaat
     4741 cacaagaatg gccgctttca tggccctaca acatgagcca ccattgccta tttggtcctt
     4801 ggataaagct aatgttttgg cctcttcaag attatggaga aaaactgtgg aggaaaccat
     4861 caagaacgaa tttcctacat tgaaggttca acatcaattg attgattctg ccgccatgat
     4921 cctagttaag aacccaaccc acctaaatgg tattataatc accagcaaca tgtttggtga
     4981 tatcatctcc gatgaagcct ccgttatccc aggttccttg ggtttgttgc catctgcgtc
     5041 cttggcctct ttgccagaca agaacaccgc atttggtttg tacgaaccat gccacggttc
     5101 tgctccagat ttgccaaaga ataaggtcaa ccctatcgcc actatcttgt ctgctgcaat
     5161 gatgttgaaa ttgtcattga acttgcctga agaaggtaag gccattgaag atgcagttaa
     5221 aaaggttttg gatgcaggta tcagaactgg tgatttaggt ggttccaaca gtaccaccga
     5281 agtcggtgat gctgtcgccg aagaagttaa gaaaatcctt gcttaaaaag attctctttt
     5341 tttatgatat ttgtacataa actttataaa tgaaattcat aatagaaacg acacgaaatt
     5401 acaaaatgga atatgttcat agggtaggcc ctttcgtctc gcgcgtttcg gtgatgacgg
     5461 tgaaaacctc tgacacatgc agctcccgga gacggtcaca gcttgtctgt aagcggatgc
     5521 cgggagcaga caagcccgtc agggcgcgtc agcgggtgtt ggcgggtgtc ggggctggct
     5581 taactatgcg gcatcagagc agattgtact gagagtgcac catatgcggt gtgaaatacc
     5641 gcacagatgc gtaaggagaa aataccgcat caggcgccat tcgccattca ggctgcgcaa
     5701 ctgttgggaa gggcgatcgg tgcgggcctc ttcgctatta cgccagctgg cgaaaggggg
     5761 atgtgctgca aggcgattaa gttgggtaac gccagggttt tcccagtcac gacgtt
//
