>Addgene plasmid #99544 | YIp128-P30-His-pol30(K164R) | depositor full sequence | sequence record 182200 | Full Sequence
TCTTCCGCTTCCTCGCTCACTGACTCGCTGCGCTCGGTCGTTCGGCTGCGGCGAGCGGTATCAGCTCACT
CAAAGGCGGTAATACGGTTATCCACAGAATCAGGGGATAACGCAGGAAAGAACATGTGAGCAAAAGGCCA
GCAAAAGGCCAGGAACCGTAAAAAGGCCGCGTTGCTGGCGTTTTTCCATAGGCTCCGCCCCCCTGACGAG
CATCACAAAAATCGACGCTCAAGTCAGAGGTGGCGAAACCCGACAGGACTATAAAGATACCAGGCGTTTC
CCCCTGGAAGCTCCCTCGTGCGCTCTCCTGTTCCGACCCTGCCGCTTACCGGATACCTGTCCGCCTTTCT
CCCTTCGGGAAGCGTGGCGCTTTCTCATAGCTCACGCTGTAGGTATCTCAGTTCGGTGTAGGTCGTTCGC
TCCAAGCTGGGCTGTGTGCACGAACCCCCCGTTCAGCCCGACCGCTGCGCCTTATCCGGTAACTATCGTC
TTGAGTCCAACCCGGTAAGACACGACTTATCGCCACTGGCAGCAGCCACTGGTAACAGGATTAGCAGAGC
GAGGTATGTAGGCGGTGCTACAGAGTTCTTGAAGTGGTGGCCTAACTACGGCTACACTAGAAGGACAGTA
TTTGGTATCTGCGCTCTGCTGAAGCCAGTTACCTTCGGAAAAAGAGTTGGTAGCTCTTGATCCGGCAAAC
AAACCACCGCTGGTAGCGGTGGTTTTTTTGTTTGCAAGCAGCAGATTACGCGCAGAAAAAAAGGATCTCA
AGAAGATCCTTTGATCTTTTCTACGGGGTCTGACGCTCAGTGGAACGAAAACTCACGTTAAGGGATTTTG
GTCATGAGATTATCAAAAAGGATCTTCACCTAGATCCTTTTAAATTAAAAATGAAGTTTTAAATCAATCT
AAAGTATATATGAGTAAACTTGGTCTGACAGTTACCAATGCTTAATCAGTGAGGCACCTATCTCAGCGAT
CTGTCTATTTCGTTCATCCATAGTTGCCTGACTCCCCGTCGTGTAGATAACTACGATACGGGAGGGCTTA
CCATCTGGCCCCAGTGCTGCAATGATACCGCGAGACCCACGCTCACCGGCTCCAGATTTATCAGCAATAA
ACCAGCCAGCCGGAAGGGCCGAGCGCAGAAGTGGTCCTGCAACTTTATCCGCCTCCATCCAGTCTATTAA
TTGTTGCCGGGAAGCTAGAGTAAGTAGTTCGCCAGTTAATAGTTTGCGCAACGTTGTTGCCATTGCTACA
GGCATCGTGGTGTCACGCTCGTCGTTTGGTATGGCTTCATTCAGCTCCGGTTCCCAACGATCAAGGCGAG
TTACATGATCCCCCATGTTGTGCAAAAAAGCGGTTAGCTCCTTCGGTCCTCCGATCGTTGTCAGAAGTAA
GTTGGCCGCAGTGTTATCACTCATGGTTATGGCAGCACTGCATAATTCTCTTACTGTCATGCCATCCGTA
AGATGCTTTTCTGTGACTGGTGAGTACTCAACCAAGTCATTCTGAGAATAGTGTATGCGGCGACCGAGTT
GCTCTTGCCCGGCGTCAATACGGGATAATACCGCGCCACATAGCAGAACTTTAAAAGTGCTCATCATTGG
AAAACGTTCTTCGGGGCGAAAACTCTCAAGGATCTTACCGCTGTTGAGATCCAGTTCGATGTAACCCACT
CGTGCACCCAACTGATCTTCAGCATCTTTTACTTTCACCAGCGTTTCTGGGTGAGCAAAAACAGGAAGGC
AAAATGCCGCAAAAAAGGGAATAAGGGCGACACGGAAATGTTGAATACTCATACTCTTCCTTTTTCAATA
TTATTGAAGCATTTATCAGGGTTATTGTCTCATGAGCGGATACATATTTGAATGTATTTAGAAAAATAAA
CAAATAGGGGTTCCGCGCACATTTCCCCGAAAAGTGCCACCTGACGTCTAAGAAACCATTATTATCATGA
CATTAACCTATAAAAATAGGCGTATCACGAGGCCAACTGTGGGAATACTCAGGTATCGTAAGATGCAAGA
GTTCGAATCTCTTAGCAACCATTATTTTTTTCCTCAACATAACGAGAACACACAGGGGCGCTATCGCACA
GAATCAAATTCGATGACTGGAAATTTTTTGTTAATTTCAGAGGTCGCCTGACGCATATACCTTTTTCAAC
TGAAAAATTGGGAGAAAAAGGAAAGGTGAGAGGCCGGAACCGGCTTTTCATATAGAATAGAGAAGCGTTC
ATGACTAAATGCTTGCATCACAATACTTGAAGTTGACAATATTATTTAAGGACCTATTGTTTTTTCCAAT
AGGTGGTTAGCAATCGTCTTACTTTCTAACTTTTCTTACCTTTTACATTTCAGCAATATATATATATATT
TCAAGGATATACCATTCTAATGTCTGCCCCTATGTCTGCCCCTAAGAAGATCGTCGTTTTGCCAGGTGAC
CACGTTGGTCAAGAAATCACAGCCGAAGCCATTAAGGTTCTTAAAGCTATTTCTGATGTTCGTTCCAATG
TCAAGTTCGATTTCGAAAATCATTTAATTGGTGGTGCTGCTATCGATGCTACAGGTGTCCCACTTCCAGA
TGAGGCGCTGGAAGCCTCCAAGAAGGTTGATGCCGTTTTGTTAGGTGCTGTGGGTGGTCCTAAATGGGGT
ACAGGTAGTGTTAGACCTGAACAAGGTTTACTAAAAATCCGTAAAGAACTTCAATTGTACGCCAACTTAA
GACCATGTAACTTTGCATCCGACTCTCTTTTAGACTTATCTCCAATCAAGCCACAATTTGCTAAAGGTAC
TGACTTCGTTGTTGTCAGAGAATTAGTGGGAGGTATTTACTTTGGTAAGAGAAAGGAAGACGATGGTGAT
GGTGTCGCTTGGGATAGTGAACAATACACCGTTCCAGAAGTGCAAAGAATCACAAGAATGGCCGCTTTCA
TGGCCCTACAACATGAGCCACCATTGCCTATTTGGTCCTTGGATAAAGCTAATGTTTTGGCCTCTTCAAG
ATTATGGAGAAAAACTGTGGAGGAAACCATCAAGAACGAATTTCCTACATTGAAGGTTCAACATCAATTG
ATTGATTCTGCCGCCATGATCCTAGTTAAGAACCCAACCCACCTAAATGGTATTATAATCACCAGCAACA
TGTTTGGTGATATCATCTCCGATGAAGCCTCCGTTATCCCAGGTTCCTTGGGTTTGTTGCCATCTGCGTC
CTTGGCCTCTTTGCCAGACAAGAACACCGCATTTGGTTTGTACGAACCATGCCACGGTTCTGCTCCAGAT
TTGCCAAAGAATAAGGTTGACCCTATCGCCACTATCTTGTCTGCTGCAATGATGTTGAAATTGTCATTGA
ACTTGCCTGAAGAAGGTAAGGCCATTGAAGATGCAGTTAAAAAGGTTTTGGATGCAGGTATCAGAACTGG
TGATTTAGGTGGTTCCAACAGTACCACCGAAGTCGGTGATGCTGTCGCCGAAGAAGTTAAGAAAATCCTT
GCTTAAAAAGATTCTCTTTTTTTATGATATTTGTACATAAACTTTATAAATGAAATTCATAATAGAAACG
ACACGAAATTACAAAATGGAATATGTTCATAGGGTAGGCCCTTTCGTCTCGCGCGTTTCGGTGATGACGG
TGAAAACCTCTGACACATGCAGCTCCCGGAGACGGTCACAGCTTGTCTGTAAGCGGATGCCGGGAGCAGA
CAAGCCCGTCAGGGCGCGTCAGCGGGTGTTGGCGGGTGTCGGGGCTGGCTTAACTATGCGGCATCAGAGC
AGATTGTACTGAGAGTGCACCATATGCGGTGTGAAATACCGCACAGATGCGTAAGGAGAAAATACCGCAT
CAGGCGCCATTCGCCATTCAGGCTGCGCAACTGTTGGGAAGGGCGATCGGTGCGGGCCTCTTCGCTATTA
CGCCAGCTGGCGAAAGGGGGATGTGCTGCAAGGCGATTAAGTTGGGTAACGCCAGGGTTTTCCCAGTCAC
GACGTTGTAAAACGACGGCCAGTGAATTCCTTAACTGCTGAAGAAAAGCAACCCTATGAATCTAAGGCTC
AAGCAGACAAGAAGAGATACGAATCTGAAAAGGAATTGTACAATGCTACACGTGCTTGATCTAACAACTC
AATGTTCTCTACCTCCCATACAACGTACTTTTGAAACTTCAGAAAGAAGTTGAGTAGGTTGCATTATGTG
TTATTATTATTACTATTATCATTATTTTACTTATATATCCTTCTTTTCTTTTATGTATTCTCTTCCTTTT
TCGCACAACTTATGCTGATTCTTCAATATCTAATTATTTAGCATTTTTCTTCTCCATCCGACGCACCAAA
ACGCGAAACGCGTAACTTTTTTTTTTTGGATTTCAACTGATAGTTTTCGTACTTTGCTTCCTCTGGTACA
TAAAATTATATATAAGAAACACTTTTGCTTTAGCCTTCCTTTCTTTCCACTTGCACCTTTCACTTTCGCC
GTCCTTTTTCACTCACAGCAACAAGCAGCAAGCACTAAGTACGCAGTCAAAAGAGAGAAAAAGGATCCAA
TATGAGAGGATCTCACCATCACCATCACCATGGCCCGGGAAAAATGTTAGAAGCAAAATTTGAAGAAGCA
TCCCTTTTCAAGAGAATAATTGATGGTTTCAAAGATTGTGTCCAGTTGGTCAATTTCCAATGTAAAGAAG
ATGGTATCATTGCACAAGCTGTCGATGACTCAAGAGTTCTATTGGTCTCCTTGGAAATAGGTGTCGAAGC
CTTCCAAGAATATAGATGTGACCATCCTGTTACGTTAGGTATGGATCTAACCTCACTAAGTAAAATCCTA
CGTTGTGGTAACAACACCGATACATTAACACTAATTGCTGACAACACACCGGATTCCATCATCTTATTAT
TTGAGGATACCAAGAAAGACCGTATAGCCGAATACTCTCTGAAATTGATGGATATCGATGCTGATTTCTT
AAAGATTGAAGAATTACAGTACGACTCCACCCTGTCATTGCCATCTTCCGAATTCTCTAAAATTGTTCGT
GACTTGTCCCAATTGAGTGATTCTATTAATATCATGATAACCAGAGAAACAATAAAGTTTGTAGCTGACG
GTGATATCGGATCAGGTTCAGTCATAATAAAACCATTCGTGGATATGGAACATCCTGAAACAAGCATCAA
ACTTGAAATGGATCAACCTGTCGACTTGACGTTCGGAGCTAAATATTTATTGGACATCATTAAGGGCTCC
TCCCTTTCTGATAGAGTTGGTATCAGGCTCTCCAGCGAAGCTCCTGCTTTATTCCAATTTGATTTGAAGA
GTGGGTTCCTACAGTTTTTCTTGGCTCCTAAATTTAATGACGAAGAATAACTGCAGCCAAGCTAATTCCG
GGCGAATTTCTTATGATTTATGATTTTTATTATTAAATAAGTTATAAAAAAAATAAGTGTATACAAATTT
TAAAGTGACTCTTAGGTTTTAAAACGAAAATTCTTGTTCTTGAGTAACTCTTTCCTGTAGGTCAGGTTGC
TTTCTCAGGTATAGCATGAGGTCGCTCTTATTGACCACACCTCTACCGGCATGCAAGCTTGGCGTAATCA
TGGTCATAGCTGTTTCCTGTGTGAAATTGTTATCCGCTCACAATTCCACACAACATACGAGCCGGAAGCA
TAAAGTGTAAAGCCTGGGGTGCCTAATGAGTGAGCTAACTCACATTAATTGCGTTGCGCTCACTGCCCGC
TTTCCAGTCGGGAAACCTGTCGTGCCAGCTGCATTAATGAATCGGCCAACGCGCGGGGAGAGGCGGTTTG
CGTATTGGGCGC
Features (pLannotate 1.2.2; 16 found; start..end, strand, type, name):
    183..771     -  rep_origin     ori: high-copy-number ColE1/pMB1/pBR322/pUC origin of replication
    942..1802    -  CDS            AmpR: β-lactamase; bla; confers resistance to ampicillin, carbenicillin, and related antibiotics
   1803..1907    -  promoter       AmpR promoter: bla
   1995..2399    +  promoter       LEU2 promoter: S. cerevisiae LEU2
   2412..3506    +  CDS            LEU2: 3-isopropylmalate dehydrogenase, required for leucine biosynthesis; S. cerevisiae LEU2; yeast auxotrophic marker
   3618..3653    +  CDS            rop (fragment): Rop protein, which maintains plasmids at low copy number; rop
   3755..3854    +  misc_feature   bom (fragment): basis of mobility region from pBR322
   3860..4017    -  CDS            lacZα (fragment): LacZα fragment of β-galactosidase; lacZ fragment
   4018..4116    +  CDS            NHP6B (fragment): NHP6B_YEAST - Also known as NHPB. Experimental evidence at protein level: Swiss-Prot protein existence level 1. DNA-binding protein that induces severe bending of DNA. Required for DNA-binding by the FACT complex, a general chromatin factor that acts to reorganize nucleosomes. The FACT complex is involved in multiple processes that require DNA as a template such as mRNA elongation, DNA replication and DNA repair. Also augments the fidelity of transcription by RNA polymerase III independently of any role in the FACT complex. Required for transcriptional initiation fidelity of some but not all t
   4564..4581    +  CDS            6xHis: 6xHis affinity tag
   4594..5367    +  CDS            POL30: PCNA_YEAST - Experimental evidence at protein level: Swiss-Prot protein existence level 1. This protein is an auxiliary protein of DNA polymerase delta and is involved in the control of eukaryotic DNA replication by increasing the polymerase's processibility during elongation of the leading strand. Involved in DNA repair. From Saccharomyces cerevisiae (strain ATCC 204508 / S288c) (Baker's yeast).
   5392..5579    +  terminator     ADH1 terminator: S. cerevisiae ADH1; transcription terminator for the S. cerevisiae alcohol dehydrogenase 1 (ADH1) gene
   5627..5643    -  protein_bind   lac operator: The lac repressor binds to the lac operator to inhibit transcription in E. coli. This inhibition can be relieved by adding lactose or isopropyl-β-D-thiogalactopyranoside (IPTG). lac repressor encoded by lacI
   5651..5681    -  promoter       lac promoter: promoter for the E. coli lac operon
   5696..5717    -  protein_bind   CAP binding site: CAP binding activates transcription in the presence of cAMP. E. coli catabolite activator protein
   5730..5822    -  CDS            lacI (fragment): lac repressor; lacI; The lac repressor binds to the lac operator to inhibit transcription in E. coli. This inhibition can be relieved by adding lactose or isopropyl-β-D-thiogalactopyranoside (IPTG).
