[The description below was written by a language model from this plasmid's Addgene catalogue record, the feature table of its GenBank file and pLannotate feature annotations shown in this document.]
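Description:
YIp128-P30-His-pol30(K164R) is a yeast integrative expression plasmid built on the YIplac128 backbone. It carries no yeast replication origin or centromere, so it can only be stably maintained in Saccharomyces cerevisiae after recombination into the genome. In E. coli it replicates from a high-copy ColE1/pUC-type origin and is selected through the bla (AmpR) ampicillin-resistance gene. In yeast, selection relies on the LEU2 marker with its own promoter, which complements leucine auxotrophy. According to the depositor, linearising the plasmid within LEU2 directs integration to the chromosomal LEU2 locus. Remnants of the lacZα cloning region (lac promoter, lac operator, CAP site) and M13 primer sites flank the insert.

The payload, cloned between EcoRI and SphI sites, is the budding yeast POL30 gene encoding PCNA, the sliding clamp that acts as a processivity factor for DNA polymerase delta and participates in DNA repair. Expression is driven by the native POL30 promoter; the upstream region also picks up a small annotated fragment of a neighbouring gene, NHP6B, consistent with genomic flanking sequence. An N-terminal 6xHis tag precedes the open reading frame, which is followed by the ADH1 transcription terminator. The coding sequence carries the K164R substitution, replacing the lysine generally known as the main site of PCNA ubiquitylation and SUMOylation. In line with the associated methods publication on detecting PCNA modifications, the tagged mutant would serve for affinity pull-down of PCNA and as a modification-deficient comparison, although the record does not spell this out. The two sequence records held differ slightly in length (5,816 versus 5,822 bp) and in numbering origin, but show the same feature set.
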