Addgene plasmid #99544: YIp128-P30-His-pol30(K164R)
Purpose: Yeast integrative vector for expression of His-tagged POL30 (PCNA) mutant K164R; Leu2 marker
Depositing lab: Helle Ulrich. Depositing organization: Cancer Research UK. Publication: Detection of PCNA modifications in Saccharomyces cerevisiae. Davies AA, Ulrich HD. Methods Mol Biol. 2012;920:543-67. doi: 10.1007/978-1-61779-998-3_36. PubMed 22941627.
Backbone
  Vector backbone: YIplac128
  Backbone manufacturer: Gietz & Sugino (1988) Gene 74:527-34
  Backbone size w/o insert (bp): 4293
  Vector type: Yeast Expression
  Selectable markers: LEU2
Growth in bacteria
  Bacterial resistance: Ampicillin, 100 μg/mL
  Growth temperature: 37°C
  Growth strain: DH5alpha
  Copy number: High Copy
Gene/Insert
  Gene/Insert name: POL30 (alt name: PCNA)
  Species: S. cerevisiae (budding yeast)
  Insert size (bp): 1569
  Mutation: K164R
  Entrez Gene: POL30 (a.k.a. YBR088C)
  Promoter: POL30
  Tag / fusion protein: 6xHis (N terminal on insert)
  Cloning method: Restriction Enzyme; 5′ cloning site EcoRI (unknown if destroyed); 3′ cloning site SphI (unknown if destroyed)
  Sequencing primers: 5′ M13fwd; 3′ M13rev
Terms and licenses: Academic/Nonprofit Terms; Industry Terms: Not Available to Industry
Depositor comments: The ORF is followed by the ADH1 transcription terminator; digest with AflII, BbsI or XcmI for integration into LEU2. Please see secondary publication PMID: 19107412 for more information about this plasmid.
How to cite: YIp128-P30-His-pol30(K164R) was a gift from Helle Ulrich (Addgene plasmid # 99544 ; http://n2t.net/addgene:99544 ; RRID:Addgene_99544)
